Addgene plasmid #144628: TFORF3152
Purpose: Lentiviral vector for overexpressing transcription factor ORFs with unique 24-bp barcodes. Barcodes facilitate identification of transcription factors in pooled screens.
Depositing lab: Feng Zhang. Depositing organization: Broad Institute. Publication: A transcription factor atlas of directed differentiation. Joung J, Ma S, Tay T, Geiger-Schuller KR, Kirchgatterer PC, Verdine VK, Guo B, Arias-Garcia MA, Allen WE, Singh A, Kuksenko O, Abudayyeh OO, Gootenberg JS, Fu Z, Macrae RK, Buenrostro JD, Regev A, Zhang F. Cell. 2023 Jan 5;186(1):209-229.e26. doi: 10.1016/j.cell.2022.11.026. PubMed 36608654.
Backbone
  Vector backbone: pLX_TRC317
  Backbone manufacturer: Broad Institute Genetic Perturbation Platform
  Backbone size w/o insert (bp): 8264
  Vector type: Mammalian Expression, Lentiviral
  Selectable markers: Puromycin
Growth in bacteria
  Bacterial resistance: Ampicillin, 100 μg/mL
  Growth temperature: 37°C
  Growth strain: NEB Stable
  Copy number: High Copy
Gene/Insert
  Gene/Insert name: ZFP3
  Species: H. sapiens (human)
  Insert size (bp): 1715
  Entrez Gene: ZFP3 (a.k.a. ZNF752, FLJ30726)
  Promoter: EF1a
  Tag / fusion protein: V5 (C terminal on insert)
  Cloning method: Gateway Cloning
  Sequencing primers: 5′ GGGTGGAGACTGAAGTTAGGCCAG; 3′ CACATAGCGTAAAAGGAGCAACATAG
Resource information
  A portion of this plasmid was derived from a plasmid made by: Broad Institute Genetic Perturbation Platform
Terms and licenses: Academic/Nonprofit Terms; Industry Terms: Not Available to Industry
Depositor comments: NM_153018.2 Please test multiple small colonies in case of plasmid recombination. To make this collection available in a timely manner, a portion of this collection was not fully sequenced by Addgene. If an Addgene verified full plasmid sequence is not available, please contact us prior to placing an order to request the full sequence.
How to cite: TFORF3152 was a gift from Feng Zhang (Addgene plasmid # 144628 ; http://n2t.net/addgene:144628 ; RRID:Addgene_144628)
