[The description below was written by a language model from this plasmid's Addgene catalogue record and pLannotate feature annotations shown in this document.]
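Description:
TFORF3152 is a third-generation-style, self-inactivating lentiviral expression plasmid built on the pLX_TRC317 backbone. It carries the human zinc-finger transcription factor ZFP3 (also known as ZNF752) as one member of a barcoded transcription factor ORF collection. In bacteria it is maintained by a high-copy ColE1/pUC-type origin with ampicillin selection through β-lactamase, and an f1 origin is also present. The depositor warns that the plasmid can recombine, as is common for LTR-containing vectors.

The viral cassette starts with an RSV promoter fused to a truncated HIV-1 5' LTR, followed by the Ψ packaging signal, a gag fragment and the RRE for Rev-dependent export of the genomic RNA. It ends in a ΔU3 3' LTR that inactivates LTR-driven transcription after integration. Within this frame, an SV40 early promoter drives puromycin N-acetyltransferase for selecting transduced mammalian cells, and a cPPT/CTS element aids nuclear import. The EF-1α promoter then drives the ZFP3 ORF, which was inserted by Gateway recombination and is flanked by attB1 and attB2 remnants, reading in frame into a C-terminal V5 epitope tag. The feature table matches only the first part of the ORF to ZFP3, although the attB sites span the whole insert. A WPRE downstream enhances transcript expression. The catalogue describes a unique 24-bp barcode, but this is not annotated in the feature table. A short U6 promoter fragment lies between the V5 tag and WPRE.

The construct is intended for constitutive overexpression of ZFP3 in mammalian cells. It is particularly suited to pooled screens, where the barcode identifies which transcription factor each cell received, as in directed differentiation studies.
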