Features (pLannotate 1.2.2; 34 found; start..end, strand, type, name):
      1..1179    +  promoter       EF-1α promoter: strong constitutive promoter for human elongation factor EF-1α
   1200..1217    +  protein_bind   attB1 (fragment): mutant version of attB; core recombination site for the Gateway® BP reaction BP Clonase™
   1226..1717    +  CDS            ZFP3 (fragment): ZFP3_HUMAN - Also known as ZNF752. Experimental evidence at protein level: Swiss-Prot protein existence level 1. May be involved in transcriptional regulation. From Homo sapiens (Human).
   2739..2756    -  protein_bind   attB2 (fragment): mutant version of attB; core recombination site for the Gateway® BP reaction BP Clonase™
   2765..2806    +  CDS            V5 tag: epitope tag from simian virus 5
   2822..2875    +  promoter       U6 promoter (fragment): RNA polymerase III promoter for human U6 snRNA
   2917..3505    +  misc_feature   WPRE: woodchuck hepatitis virus posttranscriptional regulatory element
   3556..3575    +  misc_feature   cPPT/CTS (fragment): central polypurine tract and central termination sequence of HIV-1
   3577..3810    +  LTR            3' LTR (ΔU3): self-inactivating 3' long terminal repeat (LTR) from HIV-1
   3888..4009    +  polyA_signal   SV40 poly(A) signal: SV40 polyadenylation signal
   4049..4184    +  rep_origin     SV40 ori: SV40 origin of replication
   4205..4223    -  promoter       T7 promoter: promoter for bacteriophage T7 RNA polymerase
   4231..4386    +  CDS            lacZα (fragment): LacZα fragment of β-galactosidase; lacZ fragment
   4391..4819    +  rep_origin     f1 ori (sequence partly withheld): f1 bacteriophage origin of replication; arrow indicates direction of (+) strand synthesis
   4872..4976    +  promoter       AmpR promoter: bla
   4977..5837    +  CDS            AmpR: β-lactamase; bla; confers resistance to ampicillin, carbenicillin, and related antibiotics
   6008..6596    +  rep_origin     ori: high-copy-number ColE1/pMB1/pBR322/pUC origin of replication
   6779..6871    +  CDS            lacI (fragment): lac repressor; lacI; The lac repressor binds to the lac operator to inhibit transcription in E. coli. This inhibition can be relieved by adding lactose or isopropyl-β-D-thiogalactopyranoside (IPTG).
   6884..6905    +  protein_bind   CAP binding site: CAP binding activates transcription in the presence of cAMP. E. coli catabolite activator protein
   6920..6950    +  promoter       lac promoter: promoter for the E. coli lac operon
   6958..6974    +  protein_bind   lac operator: The lac repressor binds to the lac operator to inhibit transcription in E. coli. This inhibition can be relieved by adding lactose or isopropyl-β-D-thiogalactopyranoside (IPTG). lac repressor encoded by lacI
   7019..7037    +  promoter       T3 promoter: promoter for bacteriophage T3 RNA polymerase
   7065..7291    +  promoter       RSV promoter: Rous sarcoma virus enhancer/promoter
   7292..7472    +  LTR            5' LTR (truncated): truncated 5' long terminal repeat (LTR) from HIV-1
   7519..7644    +  misc_feature   HIV-1 Ψ: packaging signal of human immunodeficiency virus type 1
   7628..7991    +  CDS            HIV-1 gag (fragment): gag protein from human immunodeficiency virus 1; gag
   8137..8370    +  misc_feature   RRE: The Rev response element (RRE) of HIV-1 allows for Rev-dependent mRNA export from the nucleus to the cytoplasm.
   8747..8773    +  CDS            Rev (fragment): human immunodeficiency virus 1 (HIV-1) Rev protein; rev; enhances nuclear export of unspliced and incompletely spliced viral mRNAs
   8780..8803    +  promoter       SV40 promoter (fragment): SV40 early promoter
   8804..8875    +  promoter       SV40 promoter (fragment): SV40 enhancer and early promoter
   8899..9034    +  rep_origin     SV40 ori: SV40 origin of replication
   9080..9676    +  CDS            PuroR (fragment): puromycin N-acetyltransferase; pac from Streptomyces; confers resistance to puromycin
   9725..9842    +  misc_feature   cPPT/CTS: central polypurine tract and central termination sequence of HIV-1
   9907..9973    +  CDS            small t antigen (fragment): SV40 (simian virus 40) small t antigen
>Addgene plasmid #144628 | TFORF3152 | addgene full sequence | sequence record 347670 | Addgene NGS Result
GGCTCCGGTGCCCGTCAGTGGGCAGAGCGCACATCGCCCACAGTCCCCGAGAAGTTGGGGGGAGGGGTCG
GCAATTGAACCGGTGCCTAGAGAAGGTGGCGCGGGGTAAACTGGGAAAGTGATGTCGTGTACTGGCTCCG
CCTTTTTCCCGAGGGTGGGGGAGAACCGTATATAAGTGCAGTAGTCGCCGTGAACGTTCTTTTTCGCAAC
GGGTTTGCCGCCAGAACACAGGTAAGTGCCGTGTGTGGTTCCCGCGGGCCTGGCCTCTTTACGGGTTATG
GCCCTTGCGTGCCTTGAATTACTTCCACCTGGCTGCAGTACGTGATTCTTGATCCCGAGCTTCGGGTTGG
AAGTGGGTGGGAGAGTTCGAGGCCTTGCGCTTAAGGAGCCCCTTCGCCTCGTGCTTGAGTTGAGGCCTGG
CCTGGGCGCTGGGGCCGCCGCGTGCGAATCTGGTGGCACCTTCGCGCCTGTCTCGCTGCTTTCGATAAGT
CTCTAGCCATTTAAAATTTTTGATGACCTGCTGCGACGCTTTTTTTCTGGCAAGATAGTCTTGTAAATGC
GGGCCAAGATCTGCACACTGGTATTTCGGTTTTTGGGGCCGCGGGCGGCGACGGGGCCCGTGCGTCCCAG
CGCACATGTTCGGCGAGGCGGGGCCTGCGAGCGCGGCCACCGAGAATCGGACGGGGGTAGTCTCAAGCTG
GCCGGCCTGCTCTGGTGCCTGGCCTCGCGCCGCCGTGTATCGCCCCGCCCTGGGCGGCAAGGCTGGCCCG
GTCGGCACCAGTTGCGTGAGCGGAAAGATGGCCGCTTCCCGGCCCTGCTGCAGGGAGCTCAAAATGGAGG
ACGCGGCGCTCGGGAGAGCGGGCGGGTGAGTCACCCACACAAAGGAAAAGGGCCTTTCCGTCCTCAGCCG
TCGCTTCATGTGACTCCACGGAGTACCGGGCGCCGTCCAGGCACCTCGATTAGTTCTCGAGCTTTTGGAG
TACGTCGTCTTTAGGTTGGGGGGAGGGGTTTTATGCGATGGAGTTTCCCCACACTGAGTGGGTGGAGACT
GAAGTTAGGCCAGCTTGGCACTTGATGTAATTCTCCTTGGAATTTGCCCTTTTTGAGTTTGGATCTTGGT
TCATTCTCAAGCCTCAGACAGTGGTTCAAAGTTTTTTTCTTCCATTTCAGGTGTCGTGAGGCTAGCATCG
ATTGATCAACAAGTTTGTACAAAAAAGTTGGCACCATGGGGACTGAGAACAAGGAGGTGATTCCCAAGGA
AGAAATTTCTGAAGAATCTGAGCCACATGGGTCATTATTAGAAAAATTTCCAAAAGTGGTTTACCAAGGT
CATGAGTTTGGAGCAGGATGTGAAGAAGACATGTTGGAGGGACATTCGAGAGAGTCCATGGAAGAGGTTA
TAGAGCAGATGTCTCCTCAGGAGAGAGACTTTCCATCAGGGTTGATGATCTTTAAGAAATCACCCTCAAG
TGAGAAAGACCGGGAGAATAATGAGAGTGAGAGAGGCTGCAGTCCCAGCCCAAATCTGGTTACACATCAG
GGAGATACAACAGAGGGAGTTAGTGCATTTGCTACCTCTGGCCAAAACTTCCTAGAGATTTTAGAATCTA
ACAAAACACAGAGAAGTTCTGTGGGAGAAAAGCCTCATACATGTAAAGAATGTGGGAAAGCCTTTAATCA
GAACTCACATCTCATCCAGCATATGAGAGTTCATAGTGGAGAAAAACCCTTTGAATGTAAAGAATGTGGA
AAGACATTTGGAACTAATTCAAGCCTTCGACGGCACCTGAGAATTCATGCTGGAGAAAAACCCTTTGCTT
GTAATGAATGTGGAAAGGCCTTCATTCAGAGTTCACACCTTATTCACCATCATAGAATTCATACTGGAGA
GAGACCCTATAAATGTGAAGAATGTGGTAAAGCCTTCAGTCAAAATTCAGCCCTTATTCTACACCAGAGA
ATCCATACTGGAGAGAAACCATATGAATGTAATGAATGTGGGAAGACCTTTAGGGTTAGTTCACAGCTTA
TTCAGCATCAGAGAATTCATACTGAAGAAAGATACCATGAATGCAATGAGTGTGGCAAAGCCTTCAAGCA
TAGCTCAGGCCTTATTAGACACCAGAAAATTCATACTGGAGAAAAACCATATCTGTGTAATGAATGTGGG
AAGGGCTTCGGGCAGAGTTCTGAGCTTATCCGGCATCAGAGAATTCATACAGGGGACAAACCCTATGAAT
GTAATGAATGTGGGAAAACTTTTGGCCAGAACTCAGAGATTATTAGACATATTAGAATTCATACTGGTGA
GAAGCCCTATGTATGTAAGGAATGTGGGAAGGCCTTCAGGGGGAACTCAGAACTTCTTAGACATGAGAGA
ATTCACACTGGAGAGAAACCCTATGAATGCTTTGAGTGTGGAAAGGCTTTCAGGCGGACCTCTCACCTTA
TTGTCCACCAGAGAATTCATACTGGAGAGAAACCCCATCAATGTAATGAGTGTGCAAGAACCTTTTGGGA
TAATTCTGAGCTGCTTCTCCACCAGAAAATTCATATTGGAGAGAAACCTTATGAATGTAGCGAGTGTGAG
AAAACATTTAGCCAGCATTCCCAACTTATCATACATCAGAGAATTCACACTGGAGAGAAGCCTTATGAGT
GCCAAGAATGTCAGAAGACTTTTAGTCGGAGCTCTCACCTCCTCCGACATCAAAGTGTTCACTGTATGGA
GTTGCCAACTTTCTTGTACAAAGTGGTTGATATCGGTAAGCCTATCCCTAACCCTCTCCTCGGTCTCGAT
TCTACGTAGTAATGAACTAGTCCGTAACTTGAAAGTATTTCGATTTCTTGGCTTTATATATCTTGTGGAA
AGGACGACGTCCCAATGCGACTTTATAACTAACGCGTTAAGTCGACAATCAACCTCTGGATTACAAAATT
TGTGAAAGATTGACTGGTATTCTTAACTATGTTGCTCCTTTTACGCTATGTGGATACGCTGCTTTAATGC
CTTTGTATCATGCTATTGCTTCCCGTATGGCTTTCATTTTCTCCTCCTTGTATAAATCCTGGTTGCTGTC
TCTTTATGAGGAGTTGTGGCCCGTTGTCAGGCAACGTGGCGTGGTGTGCACTGTGTTTGCTGACGCAACC
CCCACTGGTTGGGGCATTGCCACCACCTGTCAGCTCCTTTCCGGGACTTTCGCTTTCCCCCTCCCTATTG
CCACGGCGGAACTCATCGCCGCCTGCCTTGCCCGCTGCTGGACAGGGGCTCGGCTGTTGGGCACTGACAA
TTCCGTGGTGTTGTCGGGGAAATCATCGTCCTTTCCTTGGCTGCTCGCCTGTGTTGCCACCTGGATTCTG
CGCGGGACGTCCTTCTGCTACGTCCCTTCGGCCCTCAATCCAGCGGACCTTCCTTCCCGCGGCCTGCTGC
CGGCTCTGCGGCCTCTTCCGCGTCTTCGCCTTCGCCCTCAGACGAGTCGGATCTCCCTTTGGGCCGCCTC
CCCGCGTCGACTTTAAGACCAATGACTTACAAGGCAGCTGTAGATCTTAGCCACTTTTTAAAAGAAAAGG
GGGGACTGGAAGGGCTAATTCACTCCCAACGAAGACAAGATCTGCTTTTTGCTTGTACTGGGTCTCTCTG
GTTAGACCAGATCTGAGCCTGGGAGCTCTCTGGCTAACTAGGGAACCCACTGCTTAAGCCTCAATAAAGC
TTGCCTTGAGTGCTTCAAGTAGTGTGTGCCCGTCTGTTGTGTGACTCTGGTAACTAGAGATCCCTCAGAC
CCTTTTAGTCAGTGTGGAAAATCTCTAGCAGTACGTATAGTAGTTCATGTCATCTTATTATTCAGTATTT
ATAACTTGCAAAGAAATGAATATCAGAGAGTGAGAGGAACTTGTTTATTGCAGCTTATAATGGTTACAAA
TAAAGCAATAGCATCACAAATTTCACAAATAAAGCATTTTTTTCACTGCATTCTAGTTGTGGTTTGTCCA
AACTCATCAATGTATCTTATCATGTCTGGCTCTAGCTATCCCGCCCCTAACTCCGCCCATCCCGCCCCTA
ACTCCGCCCAGTTCCGCCCATTCTCCGCCCCATGGCTGACTAATTTTTTTTATTTATGCAGAGGCCGAGG
CCGCCTCGGCCTCTGAGCTATTCCAGAAGTAGTGAGGAGGCTTTTTTGGAGGCCTAGGGACGTACCCAAT
TCGCCCTATAGTGAGTCGTATTACGCGCGCTCACTGGCCGTCGTTTTACAACGTCGTGACTGGGAAAACC
CTGGCGTTACCCAACTTAATCGCCTTGCAGCACATCCCCCTTTCGCCAGCTGGCGTAATAGCGAAGAGGC
CCGCACCGATCGCCCTTCCCAACAGTTGCGCAGCCTGAATGGCGAATGGG
[124 nt withheld, positions 4391-4514]
C
[91 nt withheld, positions 4516-4606]
A
[49 nt withheld, positions 4608-4656]
CCTTTGACGTTGGAGTCCACGTTCTTT
[37 nt withheld, positions 4684-4720]
ACCCTATCTCGGTCTATTCTTTTGATTTATAAGGGATTTTGCCGATTTCGGCCTATTGGTTAAAAAATGA
GCTGATTTAACAAAAATTTAACGCGAATTTTAACAAAATATTAACGCTTACAATTTAGGTGGCACTTTTC
GGGGAAATGTGCGCGGAACCCCTATTTGTTTATTTTTCTAAATACATTCAAATATGTATCCGCTCATGAG
ACAATAACCCTGATAAATGCTTCAATAATATTGAAAAAGGAAGAGTATGAGTATTCAACATTTCCGTGTC
GCCCTTATTCCCTTTTTTGCGGCATTTTGCCTTCCTGTTTTTGCTCACCCAGAAACGCTGGTGAAAGTAA
AAGATGCTGAAGATCAGTTGGGTGCACGAGTGGGTTACATCGAACTGGATCTCAACAGCGGTAAGATCCT
TGAGAGTTTTCGCCCCGAAGAACGTTTTCCAATGATGAGCACTTTTAAAGTTCTGCTATGTGGCGCGGTA
TTATCCCGTATTGACGCCGGGCAAGAGCAACTCGGTCGCCGCATACACTATTCTCAGAATGACTTGGTTG
AGTACTCACCAGTCACAGAAAAGCATCTTACGGATGGCATGACAGTAAGAGAATTATGCAGTGCTGCCAT
AACCATGAGTGATAACACTGCGGCCAACTTACTTCTGACAACGATCGGAGGACCGAAGGAGCTAACCGCT
TTTTTGCACAACATGGGGGATCATGTAACTCGCCTTGATCGTTGGGAACCGGAGCTGAATGAAGCCATAC
CAAACGACGAGCGTGACACCACGATGCCTGTAGCAATGGCAACAACGTTGCGCAAACTATTAACTGGCGA
ACTACTTACTCTAGCTTCCCGGCAACAATTAATAGACTGGATGGAGGCGGATAAAGTTGCAGGACCACTT
CTGCGCTCGGCCCTTCCGGCTGGCTGGTTTATTGCTGATAAATCTGGAGCCGGTGAGCGTGGGTCTCGCG
GTATCATTGCAGCACTGGGGCCAGATGGTAAGCCCTCCCGTATCGTAGTTATCTACACGACGGGGAGTCA
GGCAACTATGGATGAACGAAATAGACAGATCGCTGAGATAGGTGCCTCACTGATTAAGCATTGGTAACTG
TCAGACCAAGTTTACTCATATATACTTTAGATTGATTTAAAACTTCATTTTTAATTTAAAAGGATCTAGG
TGAAGATCCTTTTTGATAATCTCATGACCAAAATCCCTTAACGTGAGTTTTCGTTCCACTGAGCGTCAGA
CCCCGTAGAAAAGATCAAAGGATCTTCTTGAGATCCTTTTTTTCTGCGCGTAATCTGCTGCTTGCAAACA
AAAAAACCACCGCTACCAGCGGTGGTTTGTTTGCCGGATCAAGAGCTACCAACTCTTTTTCCGAAGGTAA
CTGGCTTCAGCAGAGCGCAGATACCAAATACTGTTCTTCTAGTGTAGCCGTAGTTAGGCCACCACTTCAA
GAACTCTGTAGCACCGCCTACATACCTCGCTCTGCTAATCCTGTTACCAGTGGCTGCTGCCAGTGGCGAT
AAGTCGTGTCTTACCGGGTTGGACTCAAGACGATAGTTACCGGATAAGGCGCAGCGGTCGGGCTGAACGG
GGGGTTCGTGCACACAGCCCAGCTTGGAGCGAACGACCTACACCGAACTGAGATACCTACAGCGTGAGCT
ATGAGAAAGCGCCACGCTTCCCGAAGGGAGAAAGGCGGACAGGTATCCGGTAAGCGGCAGGGTCGGAACA
GGAGAGCGCACGAGGGAGCTTCCAGGGGGAAACGCCTGGTATCTTTATAGTCCTGTCGGGTTTCGCCACC
TCTGACTTGAGCGTCGATTTTTGTGATGCTCGTCAGGGGGGCGGAGCCTATGGAAAAACGCCAGCAACGC
GGCCTTTTTACGGTTCCTGGCCTTTTGCTGGCCTTTTGCTCACATGTTCTTTCCTGCGTTATCCCCTGAT
TCTGTGGATAACCGTATTACCGCCTTTGAGTGAGCTGATACCGCTCGCCGCAGCCGAACGACCGAGCGCA
GCGAGTCAGTGAGCGAGGAAGCGGAAGAGCGCCCAATACGCAAACCGCCTCTCCCCGCGCGTTGGCCGAT
TCATTAATGCAGCTGGCACGACAGGTTTCCCGACTGGAAAGCGGGCAGTGAGCGCAACGCAATTAATGTG
AGTTAGCTCACTCATTAGGCACCCCAGGCTTTACACTTTATGCTTCCGGCTCGTATGTTGTGTGGAATTG
TGAGCGGATAACAATTTCACACAGGAAACAGCTATGACCATGATTACGCCAAGCGCGCAATTAACCCTCA
CTAAAGGGAACAAAAGCTGGAGCTGCAAGCTTAATGTAGTCTTATGCAATACTCTTGTAGTCTTGCAACA
TGGTAACGATGAGTTAGCAACATGCCTTACAAGGAGAGAAAAAGCACCGTGCATGCCGATTGGTGGAAGT
AAGGTGGTACGATCGTGCCTTATTAGGAAGGCAACAGACGGGTCTGACATGGATTGGACGAACCACTGAA
TTGCCGCATTGCAGAGATATTGTATTTAAGTGCCTAGCTCGATACATAAACGGGTCTCTCTGGTTAGACC
AGATCTGAGCCTGGGAGCTCTCTGGCTAACTAGGGAACCCACTGCTTAAGCCTCAATAAAGCTTGCCTTG
AGTGCTTCAAGTAGTGTGTGCCCGTCTGTTGTGTGACTCTGGTAACTAGAGATCCCTCAGACCCTTTTAG
TCAGTGTGGAAAATCTCTAGCAGTGGCGCCCGAACAGGGACTTGAAAGCGAAAGGGAAACCAGAGGAGCT
CTCTCGACGCAGGACTCGGCTTGCTGAAGCGCGCACGGCAAGAGGCGAGGGGCGGCGACTGGTGAGTACG
CCAAAAATTTTGACTAGCGGAGGCTAGAAGGAGAGAGATGGGTGCGAGAGCGTCAGTATTAAGCGGGGGA
GAATTAGATCGCGATGGGAAAAAATTCGGTTAAGGCCAGGGGGAAAGAAAAAATATAAATTAAAACATAT
AGTATGGGCAAGCAGGGAGCTAGAACGATTCGCAGTTAATCCTGGCCTGTTAGAAACATCAGAAGGCTGT
AGACAAATACTGGGACAGCTACAACCATCCCTTCAGACAGGATCAGAAGAACTTAGATCATTATATAATA
CAGTAGCAACCCTCTATTGTGTGCATCAAAGGATAGAGATAAAAGACACCAAGGAAGCTTTAGACAAGAT
AGAGGAAGAGCAAAACAAAAGTAAGACCACCGCACAGCAAGCGGCCGCTGATCTTCAGACCTGGAGGAGG
AGATATGAGGGACAATTGGAGAAGTGAATTATATAAATATAAAGTAGTAAAAATTGAACCATTAGGAGTA
GCACCCACCAAGGCAAAGAGAAGAGTGGTGCAGAGAGAAAAAAGAGCAGTGGGAATAGGAGCTTTGTTCC
TTGGGTTCTTGGGAGCAGCAGGAAGCACTATGGGCGCAGCGTCAATGACGCTGACGGTACAGGCCAGACA
ATTATTGTCTGGTATAGTGCAGCAGCAGAACAATTTGCTGAGGGCTATTGAGGCGCAACAGCATCTGTTG
CAACTCACAGTCTGGGGCATCAAGCAGCTCCAGGCAAGAATCCTGGCTGTGGAAAGATACCTAAAGGATC
AACAGCTCCTGGGGATTTGGGGTTGCTCTGGAAAACTCATTTGCACCACTGCTGTGCCTTGGAATGCTAG
TTGGAGTAATAAATCTCTGGAACAGATTTGGAATCACACGACCTGGATGGAGTGGGACAGAGAAATTAAC
AATTACACAAGCTTAATACACTCCTTAATTGAAGAATCGCAAAACCAGCAAGAAAAGAATGAACAAGAAT
TATTGGAATTAGATAAATGGGCAAGTTTGTGGAATTGGTTTAACATAACAAATTGGCTGTGGTATATAAA
ATTATTCATAATGATAGTAGGAGGCTTGGTAGGTTTAAGAATAGTTTTTGCTGTACTTTCTATAGTGAAT
AGAGTTAGGCAGGGATATTCACCATTATCGTTTCAGACCCACCTCCCAACCCCGAGGGGACCCATGCATT
GCATCTCAATTAGTCAGCAACCAGGTGTGGAAAGTCCCCAGGCTCCCCAGCAGGCAGAAGTATGCAAAGC
ATGCGTCTCAATTAGTCAGCAACCATAGTCCCGCCCCTAACTCCGCCCATCCCGCCCCTAACTCCGCCCA
GTTCCGCCCATTCTCCGCCCCATGGCTGACTAATTTTTTTTATTTATGCAGAGGCCGAGGCCGCCTCGGC
CTCTGAGCTATTCCAGAAGTAGTGAGGAGGCTTTTTTGGAGGCCTAGGCTTTTGCAAAAAGCTTTCTAGA
GGTACCACCGGAGCTTACCATGACCGAGTACAAGCCCACGGTGCGCCTCGCCACCCGCGACGACGTCCCC
AGGGCCGTACGCACCCTCGCCGCCGCGTTCGCCGACTACCCCGCCACGCGCCACACCGTCGATCCGGACC
GCCACATCGAGCGGGTCACCGAGCTGCAAGAACTCTTCCTCACGCGCGTCGGGCTCGACATCGGCAAGGT
GTGGGTCGCGGACGACGGCGCCGCCGTGGCGGTCTGGACCACGCCGGAGAGCGTCGAAGCGGGGGCGGTG
TTCGCCGAGATCGGCCCGCGCATGGCCGAGTTGAGCGGTTCCCGGCTGGCCGCGCAGCAACAGATGGAAG
GCCTCCTGGCGCCGCACCGGCCCAAGGAGCCCGCGTGGTTCCTGGCCACCGTCGGCGTCTCGCCCGACCA
CCAGGGCAAGGGTCTGGGCAGCGCCGTCGTGCTCCCCGGAGTGGAGGCGGCCGAGCGCGCCGGGGTGCCC
GCCTTCCTGGAGACCTCCGCGCCCCGCAACCTCCCCTTCTACGAGCGGCTCGGCTTCACCGTCACCGCCG
ACGTCGAGGTGCCCGAAGGACCGCGCACCTGGTGCATGACCCGCAAGCCCGGTGCCAGTTAACGAATTCT
AGATCTTGAGACAAATGGCAGTATTCATCCACAATTTTAAAAGAAAAGGGGGGATTGGGGGGTACAGTGC
AGGGGAAAGAATAGTAGACATAATAGCAACAGACATACAAACTAAAGAATTACAAAAACAAATTACAAAA
ATTCAAAATTTTCGGGTTTATTACAGGGACAGCAGAGATCCACTTTGGCGCCGGCTCGAGGCCTGCAGGT
GCAAAGATGGATAAAGTTTTAAACAGAGAGGAATCTTTGCAGCTAATGGACCTTCTAGGTCTTGAAAGGA
GTGGGAATT
