>Addgene plasmid #144628 | TFORF3152 | depositor partial sequence | sequence record 285999 | Insert
ATCGATTGATCAACAAGTTTGTACAAAAAAGTTGGCACCATGGGGACTGAGAACAAGGAGGTGATTCCCA
AGGAAGAAATTTCTGAAGAATCTGAGCCACATGGGTCATTATTAGAAAAATTTCCAAAAGTGGTTTACCA
AGGTCATGAGTTTGGAGCAGGATGTGAAGAAGACATGTTGGAGGGACATTCGAGAGAGTCCATGGAAGAG
GTTATAGAGCAGATGTCTCCTCAGGAGAGAGACTTTCCATCAGGGTTGATGATCTTTAAGAAATCACCCT
CAAGTGAGAAAGACCGGGAGAATAATGAGAGTGAGAGAGGCTGCAGTCCCAGCCCAAATCTGGTTACACA
TCAGGGAGATACAACAGAGGGAGTTAGTGCATTTGCTACCTCTGGCCAAAACTTCCTAGAGATTTTAGAA
TCTAACAAAACACAGAGAAGTTCTGTGGGAGAAAAGCCTCATACATGTAAAGAATGTGGGAAAGCCTTTA
ATCAGAACTCACATCTCATCCAGCATATGAGAGTTCATAGTGGAGAAAAACCCTTTGAATGTAAAGAATG
TGGAAAGACATTTGGAACTAATTCAAGCCTTCGACGGCACCTGAGAATTCATGCTGGAGAAAAACCCTTT
GCTTGTAATGAATGTGGAAAGGCCTTCATTCAGAGTTCACACCTTATTCACCATCATAGAATTCATACTG
GAGAGAGACCCTATAAATGTGAAGAATGTGGTAAAGCCTTCAGTCAAAATTCAGCCCTTATTCTACACCA
GAGAATCCATACTGGAGAGAAACCATATGAATGTAATGAATGTGGGAAGACCTTTAGGGTTAGTTCACAG
CTTATTCAGCATCAGAGAATTCATACTGAAGAAAGATACCATGAATGCAATGAGTGTGGCAAAGCCTTCA
AGCATAGCTCAGGCCTTATTAGACACCAGAAAATTCATACTGGAGAAAAACCATATCTGTGTAATGAATG
TGGGAAGGGCTTCGGGCAGAGTTCTGAGCTTATCCGGCATCAGAGAATTCATACAGGGGACAAACCCTAT
GAATGTAATGAATGTGGGAAAACTTTTGGCCAGAACTCAGAGATTATTAGACATATTAGAATTCATACTG
GTGAGAAGCCCTATGTATGTAAGGAATGTGGGAAGGCCTTCAGGGGGAACTCAGAACTTCTTAGACATGA
GAGAATTCACACTGGAGAGAAACCCTATGAATGCTTTGAGTGTGGAAAGGCTTTCAGGCGGACCTCTCAC
CTTATTGTCCACCAGAGAATTCATACTGGAGAGAAACCCCATCAATGTAATGAGTGTGCAAGAACCTTTT
GGGATAATTCTGAGCTGCTTCTCCACCAGAAAATTCATATTGGAGAGAAACCTTATGAATGTAGCGAGTG
TGAGAAAACATTTAGCCAGCATTCCCAACTTATCATACATCAGAGAATTCACACTGGAGAGAAGCCTTAT
GAGTGCCAAGAATGTCAGAAGACTTTTAGTCGGAGCTCTCACCTCCTCCGACATCAAAGTGTTCACTGTA
TGGAGTTGCCAACTTTCTTGTACAAAGTGGTTGATATCGGTAAGCCTATCCCTAACCCTCTCCTCGGTCT
CGATTCTACGTAGTAATGAACTAGTCCGTAACTTGAAAGTATTTCGATTTCTTGGCTTTATATATCTTGT
GGAAAGGACGACGTCCCAATGCGACTTTATAACTA
