>Addgene plasmid #144628 | TFORF3152 | depositor partial sequence | sequence record 286000 | Barcode
CGTCCCAATGCGACTTTATAACTA
